Addgene plasmid #184502: pCI pHluorin Syt1
Purpose: Mammalian expression of Synaptotagmin 1 with pH-sensitive fluorescent protein
Depositing lab: James Rothman. Depositing organization: Memorial Sloan-Kettering Cancer Center.
Backbone
  Vector backbone: pCI
  Backbone manufacturer: Promega
  Backbone size w/o insert (bp): 4006
  Vector type: Mammalian Expression
Growth in bacteria
  Bacterial resistance: Ampicillin, 100 μg/mL
  Growth temperature: 37°C
  Growth strain: DH5alpha
  Copy number: High Copy
Gene/Insert
  Gene/Insert name: Synaptotagmin 1
  Species: R. norvegicus (rat)
  Insert size (bp): 2124
  Entrez Gene: Syt1 (a.k.a. P65)
  Tag / fusion protein: Super Ecliptic pHluorin (N terminal on backbone)
  Cloning method: Unknown
Resource information
  A portion of this plasmid was derived from a plasmid made by: James E. Rothman, Memorial Sloan-Kettering Cancer Center
Terms and licenses: Academic/Nonprofit Terms; Industry Terms: Not Available to Industry
Depositor comments: The first codon of the Synpatotagmin has been removed.
How to cite: pCI pHluorin Syt1 was a gift from James Rothman (Addgene plasmid # 184502 ; http://n2t.net/addgene:184502 ; RRID:Addgene_184502)
