[The description below was written by a language model from this plasmid's Addgene catalogue record and pLannotate feature annotations shown in this document.]
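Description:
pCI pHluorin Syt1 is a mammalian expression plasmid built on the Promega pCI backbone that produces rat synaptotagmin 1 (Syt1) fused at its N-terminus to superecliptic pHluorin, a pH-sensitive GFP variant. It is propagated in E. coli as a high-copy plasmid through a ColE1/pUC-type origin with ampicillin selection (β-lactamase under its own promoter). An f1 origin is also present, which allows single-stranded DNA production. No mammalian selection marker is annotated, so the construct appears suited to transient transfection. The sequenced record is about 6.2 kb, consistent with the stated backbone and insert sizes.

Transcription is driven by the human CMV immediate-early enhancer and promoter, followed by the pCI chimeric β-globin/immunoglobulin intron, which generally improves mRNA processing and expression, and it terminates at an SV40 polyadenylation signal. A T7 promoter upstream of the insert permits in vitro transcription, and a Xenopus β-globin 5'-UTR serves as a translational enhancer. The open reading frame begins with a bovine prolactin signal sequence, then superecliptic pHluorin, then Syt1, whose first codon was removed according to the depositor, presumably so that translation reads through as a single fusion. The added signal sequence would be expected to direct the N-terminal pHluorin into the ER lumen, placing it on the lumenal side of secretory or synaptic vesicles where the short N-terminal domain of Syt1 normally resides.

Because superecliptic pHluorin is nearly non-fluorescent at acidic pH and bright at neutral pH, such a fusion typically serves as an optical reporter of vesicle exocytosis, endocytosis and reacidification. The record itself states only mammalian expression of the tagged protein.
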