Features (pLannotate 1.2.2; 17 found; start..end, strand, type, name):
    140..517     +  enhancer       CMV enhancer: human cytomegalovirus immediate early enhancer
    519..718     +  promoter       CMV promoter: human cytomegalovirus (CMV) immediate early promoter
    857..989     +  intron         chimeric intron: chimera between introns from human β-globin and immunoglobulin heavy chain genes
   1034..1052    +  promoter       T7 promoter: promoter for bacteriophage T7 RNA polymerase
   1076..1118    +  5'UTR          Xenopus globin 5'-UTR: translational enhancer from the 5'-UTR of the major beta-globin gene of Xenopus laevis
   1127..1216    +  CDS            prolactin signal sequence: signal sequence from bovine prolactin
   1235..1945    +  CDS            superecliptic pHluorin: pH-sensitive mutant of green fluorescent protein (Ng et al., 2002) excited strongly by blue light at neutral pH but minimally fluorescent at acidic pH
   1988..3247    +  CDS            Syt1: SYT1_RAT - Experimental evidence at protein level: Swiss-Prot protein existence level 1. (Microbial infection) Receptor for C.botulinum neurotoxin type G (BoNT/G, botG); unlike the case with BoNT/B, interaction is not improved in the presence of gangliosides (PubMed:15123599, PubMed:20219474). BoNT/G toxin binds to the vesicular domain of Syt1 (residues 32-53) (PubMed:15123599, PubMed:20219474). From Rattus norvegicus (Rat).
   3274..3395    -  polyA_signal   SV40 poly(A) signal: SV40 polyadenylation signal
   3418..3486    -  CDS            large T antigen (fragment): large T antigen from SV40 (simian virus 40)
   3505..3572    +  CDS            lacZα (fragment): LacZα fragment of β-galactosidase; lacZ fragment
   3576..4004    +  rep_origin     f1 ori (sequence partly withheld): f1 bacteriophage origin of replication; arrow indicates direction of (+) strand synthesis
   4032..4131    -  misc_feature   bom (fragment): basis of mobility region from pBR322
   4233..4268    -  CDS            rop (fragment): Rop protein, which maintains plasmids at low copy number; rop
   4363..4467    +  promoter       AmpR promoter: bla
   4468..5328    +  CDS            AmpR: β-lactamase; bla; confers resistance to ampicillin, carbenicillin, and related antibiotics
   5499..6087    +  rep_origin     ori: high-copy-number ColE1/pMB1/pBR322/pUC origin of replication
>Addgene plasmid #184502 | pCI pHluorin Syt1 | addgene full sequence | sequence record 393122 | Addgene NGS Result
TCAATATTGGCCATTAGCCATATTATTCATTGGTTATATAGCATAAATCAATATTGGCTATTGGCCATTG
CATACGTTGTATCTATATCATAATATGTACATTTATATTGGCTCATGTCCAATATGACCGCCATGTTGGC
ATTGATTATTGACTAGTTATTAATAGTAATCAATTACGGGGTCATTAGTTCATAGCCCATATATGGAGTT
CCGCGTTACATAACTTACGGTAAATGGCCCGCCTGGCTGACCGCCCAACGACCCCCGCCCATTGACGTCA
ATAATGACGTATGTTCCCATAGTAACGCCAATAGGGACTTTCCATTGACGTCAATGGGTGGAGTATTTAC
GGTAAACTGCCCACTTGGCAGTACATCAAGTGTATCATATGCCAAGTCCGCCCCCTATTGACGTCAATGA
CGGTAAATGGCCCGCCTGGCATTATGCCCAGTACATGACCTTACGGGACTTTCCTACTTGGCAGTACATC
TACGTATTAGTCATCGCTATTACCATGGTGATGCGGTTTTGGCAGTACACCAATGGGCGTGGATAGCGGT
TTGACTCACGGGGATTTCCAAGTCTCCACCCCATTGACGTCAATGGGAGTTTGTTTTGGCACCAAAATCA
ACGGGACTTTCCAAAATGTCGTAATAACCCCGCCCCGTTGACGCAAATGGGCGGTAGGCGTGTACGGTGG
GAGGTCTATATAAGCAGAGCTCGTTTAGTGAACCGTCAGATCACTAGAAGCTTTATTGCGGTAGTTTATC
ACAGTTAAATTGCTAACGCAGTCAGTGCTTCTGACACAACAGTCTCGAACTTAAGCTGCAGAAGTTGGTC
GTGAGGCACTGGGCAGGTAAGTATCAAGGTTACAAGACAGGTTTAAGGAGACCAATAGAAACTGGGCTTG
TCGAGACAGAGAAGACTCTTGCGTTTCTGATAGGCACCTATTGGTCTTACTGACATCCACTTTGCCTTTC
TCTCCACAGGTGTCCACTCCCAGTTCAATTACAGCTCTTAAGGCTAGAGTACTTAATACGACTCACTATA
GGCTAGCCTCGAGAATTCGATATCGCTTGTTCTTTTTGCAGAAGCTCAGAATAAACGCTCAACTTTGGCA
GATACCATGGACAGCAAAGGTTCGTCGCAGAAAGGGTCCCGCCTGCTCCTGCTGCTGGTGGTGTCAAATC
TACTCTTGTGCCAGGGTGTGGTCTCCGATATCGGTACCACGCGTAGTAAAGGCGAAGAACTTTTCACTGG
AGTTGTCCCAATTCTTGTTGAATTAGATGGTGATGTTAATGGGCACAAATTTTCTGTCAGTGGAGAGGGT
GAAGGTGATGCAACATACGGAAAACTTACCCTTAAATTTATTTGCACTACTGGAAAACTACCTGTTCCTT
GGCCAACACTTGTCACTACTTTAACTTATGGTGTTCAATGCTTTTCAAGATACCCAGATCATATGAAACG
GCATGACTTTTTCAAGAGTGCCATGCCCGAAGGTTATGTACAGGAAAGAACTATATTTTTCAAAGATGAC
GGGAACTACAAGACACGTGCTGAAGTCAAGTTTGAAGGTGATACCCTTGTTAATAGAATCGAGTTAAAAG
GTATTGATTTTAAAGAAGATGGAAACATTCTTGGACACAAATTGGAATACAACTATAACGATCACCAGGT
GTACATCATGGCAGACAAACAAAAGAATGGAATCAAAGCTAACTTCAAAATTAGACACAACATTGAAGAT
GGAGGCGTTCAACTAGCAGACCATTATCAACAAAATACTCCAATTGGCGATGGGCCCGTCCTTTTACCAG
ACAACCATTACCTGTTTACAACTTCTACTCTTTCGAAAGATCCCAACGAAAAGAGAGACCACATGGTCCT
TCTTGAGTTTGTAACAGCTGCTGGGATTACACATGGCATGGATGAACTATACAAAGAATTCTCAGGCGGA
AGCGGAGGCTCCGGCGGGAGCGGCGGAGTGAGTGCCAGTCATCCTGAGGCCCTGGCCGCCCCTGTCACCA
CTGTTGCGACCCTTGTCCCACACAATGCCACTGAGCCAGCCAGTCCTGGGGAAGGGAAGGAAGATGCCTT
TTCCAAGCTGAAGCAGAAGTTTATGAATGAGCTGCATAAAATTCCATTGCCACCGTGGGCCTTAATAGCC
ATAGCCATAGTTGCGGTCCTTTTAGTCGTAACCTGCTGCTTTTGTGTCTGTAAGAAATGTTTGTTCAAAA
AGAAAAACAAGAAGAAGGGGAAGGAAAAGGGAGGAAAGAACGCCATTAACATGAAAGACGTGAAAGACTT
AGGGAAGACCATGAAGGATCAGGCCCTTAAGGATGACGATGCTGAAACCGGACTGACTGATGGAGAAGAA
AAGGAAGAGCCCAAGGAAGAGGAGAAACTGGGAAAGCTCCAATATTCACTGGACTATGACTTCCAGAATA
ACCAGCTGTTGGTGGGAATCATCCAGGCTGCTGAACTGCCCGCCCTGGACATGGGGGGTACATCCGATCC
ATACGTCAAAGTCTTCCTGCTGCCTGACAAAAAGAAGAAATTTGAGACTAAAGTCCACCGGAAAACCCTC
AATCCAGTCTTCAATGAACAATTTACTTTCAAGGTACCCTACTCGGAATTAGGTGGCAAAACCCTGGTGA
TGGCTGTGTATGACTTTGATCGCTTCTCCAAGCACGACATCATCGGAGAGTTCAAAGTTCCTATGAACAC
CGTGGATTTTGGCCATGTGACCGAGGAGTGGCGCGATCTCCAGAGCGCTGAGAAAGAAGAGCAAGAGAAA
CTGGGTGACATCTGCTTCTCCCTCCGCTACGTCCCTACTGCCGGCAAACTGACTGTTGTCATTCTGGAAG
CCAAGAACCTGAAGAAGATGGATGTGGGTGGCTTATCTGATCCCTACGTGAAGATTCACCTGATGCAGAA
CGGTAAGAGGCTGAAGAAGAAAAAGACGACGATTAAGAAGAACACACTCAACCCCTACTACAACGAGTCC
TTCAGCTTTGAAGTTCCGTTCGAGCAAATCCAGAAAGTGCAAGTGGTGGTAACTGTTTTGGACTATGACA
AGATTGGCAAGAACGACGCCATCGGCAAAGTCTTCGTTGGTTACAACAGCACTGGGGCGGAGCTGCGACA
CTGGTCAGACATGCTGGCCAACCCCCGGCGACCCATCGCACAGTGGCACACTCTGCAGGTAGAGGAGGAG
GTCGATGCCATGCTGGCTGTCAAGAAGTAAGCGGCCGCTTCGAGCAGACATGATAAGATACATTGATGAG
TTTGGACAAACCACAACTAGAATGCAGTGAAAAAAATGCTTTATTTGTGAAATTTGTGATGCTATTGCTT
TATTTGTAACCATTATAAGCTGCAATAAACAAGTTAACAACAACAATTGCATTCATTTTATGTTTCAGGT
TCAGGGGGAGATGTGGGAGGTTTTTTAAAGCAAGTAAAACCTCTACAAATGTGGTAAAATCGATAAGGAT
CCGGGCTGGCGTAATAGCGAAGAGGCCCGCACCGATCGCCCTTCCCAACAGTTGCGCAGCCTGAATGGCG
AATGG
[124 nt withheld, positions 3576-3699]
C
[91 nt withheld, positions 3701-3791]
A
[49 nt withheld, positions 3793-3841]
CCTTTGACGTTGGAGTCCACGTTCTTT
[37 nt withheld, positions 3869-3905]
ACCCTATCTCGGTCTATTCTTTTGATTTATAAGGGATTTTGCCGATTTCGGCCTATTGGTTAAAAAATGA
GCTGATTTAACAAAAATTTAACGCGAATTTTAACAAAATATTAACGCTTACAATTTCCTGATGCGGTATT
TTCTCCTTACGCATCTGTGCGGTATTTCACACCGCATATGGTGCACTCTCAGTACAATCTGCTCTGATGC
CGCATAGTTAAGCCAGCCCCGACACCCGCCAACACCCGCTGACGCGCCCTGACGGGCTTGTCTGCTCCCG
GCATCCGCTTACAGACAAGCTGTGACCGTCTCCGGGAGCTGCATGTGTCAGAGGTTTTCACCGTCATCAC
CGAAACGCGCGAGACGAAAGGGCCTCGTGATACGCCTATTTTTATAGGTTAATGTCATGATAATAATGGT
TTCTTAGACGTCAGGTGGCACTTTTCGGGGAAATGTGCGCGGAACCCCTATTTGTTTATTTTTCTAAATA
CATTCAAATATGTATCCGCTCATGAGACAATAACCCTGATAAATGCTTCAATAATATTGAAAAAGGAAGA
GTATGAGTATTCAACATTTCCGTGTCGCCCTTATTCCCTTTTTTGCGGCATTTTGCCTTCCTGTTTTTGC
TCACCCAGAAACGCTGGTGAAAGTAAAAGATGCTGAAGATCAGTTGGGTGCACGAGTGGGTTACATCGAA
CTGGATCTCAACAGCGGTAAGATCCTTGAGAGTTTTCGCCCCGAAGAACGTTTTCCAATGATGAGCACTT
TTAAAGTTCTGCTATGTGGCGCGGTATTATCCCGTATTGACGCCGGGCAAGAGCAACTCGGTCGCCGCAT
ACACTATTCTCAGAATGACTTGGTTGAGTACTCACCAGTCACAGAAAAGCATCTTACGGATGGCATGACA
GTAAGAGAATTATGCAGTGCTGCCATAACCATGAGTGATAACACTGCGGCCAACTTACTTCTGACAACGA
TCGGAGGACCGAAGGAGCTAACCGCTTTTTTGCACAACATGGGGGATCATGTAACTCGCCTTGATCGTTG
GGAACCGGAGCTGAATGAAGCCATACCAAACGACGAGCGTGACACCACGATGCCTGTAGCAATGGCAACA
ACGTTGCGCAAACTATTAACTGGCGAACTACTTACTCTAGCTTCCCGGCAACAATTAATAGACTGGATGG
AGGCGGATAAAGTTGCAGGACCACTTCTGCGCTCGGCCCTTCCGGCTGGCTGGTTTATTGCTGATAAATC
TGGAGCCGGTGAGCGTGGGTCTCGCGGTATCATTGCAGCACTGGGGCCAGATGGTAAGCCCTCCCGTATC
GTAGTTATCTACACGACGGGGAGTCAGGCAACTATGGATGAACGAAATAGACAGATCGCTGAGATAGGTG
CCTCACTGATTAAGCATTGGTAACTGTCAGACCAAGTTTACTCATATATACTTTAGATTGATTTAAAACT
TCATTTTTAATTTAAAAGGATCTAGGTGAAGATCCTTTTTGATAATCTCATGACCAAAATCCCTTAACGT
GAGTTTTCGTTCCACTGAGCGTCAGACCCCGTAGAAAAGATCAAAGGATCTTCTTGAGATCCTTTTTTTC
TGCGCGTAATCTGCTGCTTGCAAACAAAAAAACCACCGCTACCAGCGGTGGTTTGTTTGCCGGATCAAGA
GCTACCAACTCTTTTTCCGAAGGTAACTGGCTTCAGCAGAGCGCAGATACCAAATACTGTTCTTCTAGTG
TAGCCGTAGTTAGGCCACCACTTCAAGAACTCTGTAGCACCGCCTACATACCTCGCTCTGCTAATCCTGT
TACCAGTGGCTGCTGCCAGTGGCGATAAGTCGTGTCTTACCGGGTTGGACTCAAGACGATAGTTACCGGA
TAAGGCGCAGCGGTCGGGCTGAACGGGGGGTTCGTGCACACAGCCCAGCTTGGAGCGAACGACCTACACC
GAACTGAGATACCTACAGCGTGAGCTATGAGAAAGCGCCACGCTTCCCGAAGGGAGAAAGGCGGACAGGT
ATCCGGTAAGCGGCAGGGTCGGAACAGGAGAGCGCACGAGGGAGCTTCCAGGGGGAAACGCCTGGTATCT
TTATAGTCCTGTCGGGTTTCGCCACCTCTGACTTGAGCGTCGATTTTTGTGATGCTCGTCAGGGGGGCGG
AGCCTATGGAAAAACGCCAGCAACGCGGCCTTTTTACGGTTCCTGGCCTTTTGCTGGCCTTTTGCTCACA
TGGCTCGACAGATCT
